>Addgene plasmid #39249 | pRAJ21 | depositor full sequence | sequence record 49423 | pRAJ21 sequence 4420 bps
GAATTCGCGGCCGCTTCTAGAGCTAGCTATAAACGCAGAAAGGCCCACCCGAAGGTGAGCCAGTGTGACT
CTAGTAGAGAGCGTTCACCGACAAACAACAGATAAAACGAAAGGCCCAGTCTTTCGACTGAGCCTTTCGT
TTTATTTGATGCCTGGCCTAGGGCCCTGCCTAGTCCTACCCTTCTTTGAGTGAGAACTAGGATCGCTCTC
TCCTCCAGTGCTCAGTATCTCTATCACTGATAGGGATGTCAATCTCTATCACTGATAGGGAATGCATGCT
AGCATAAATGTGAGCGGATAACATTGACATTGTGAGCGGATAACAAGATACTGAGCACCCCTGCCTAGTA
TCTCTTCTTTGCTTCCTCCAGTAAAGAGGAGATATTGGTTATGACTAGCCGTAAAGGAGAAGAACTTTTC
ACTGGAGTTGTCCCAATTCTTGTTGAATTAGATGGTGATGTTAATGGGCACAAATTTTCTGTCAGTGGAG
AGGGTGAAGGTGATGCAACATACGGAAAACTTACCCTTAAATTTATTTGCACTACTGGAAAACTACCTGT
TCCATGGCCAACACTTGTCACTACTTTCGGTTATGGTGTTCAATGCTTTGCGAGATACCCAGATCATATG
AAACAGCATGACTTTTTCAAGAGTGCCATGCCCGAAGGTTATGTACAGGAAAGAACTATATTTTTCAAAG
ATGACGGGAACTACAAGACACGTGCTGAAGTCAAGTTTGAAGGTGATACCCTTGTTAATAGAATCGAGTT
AAAAGGTATTGATTTTAAAGAAGATGGAAACATTCTTGGACACAAATTGGAATACAACTATAACTCACAC
AATGTATACATCATGGCAGACAAACAAAAGAATGGAATCAAAGTTAACTTCAAAATTAGACACAACATTG
AAGATGGAAGCGTTCAACTAGCAGACCATTATCAACAAAATACTCCAATTGGCGATGGCCCTGTCCTTTT
ACCAGACAACCATTACCTGTCCACACAATCTGCCCTTTCGAAAGATCCCAACGAAAAGAGAGACCACATG
GTCCTTCTTGAGTTTGTAACAGCTGCTGGGATTACACATGGCATGGATGAACTATACAAATAATAATACT
AGAGCCAGGCATCAAATAAAACGAAAGGCTCAGTCGAAAGACTGGGCCTTTCGTTTTATCTGTTGTTTGT
CGGTGAACGCTCTCTACTAGAGTCACACTGGCTCACCTTCGGGTGGGCCTTTCTGCGTTTATATACTAGT
AGCGGCCGCTGCAGTCCGGCAAAAAAACGGGCAAGGTGTCACCACCCTGCCCTTTTTCTTTAAAACCGAA
AAGATTACTTCGCGTTATGCAGGCTTCCTCGCTCACTGACTCGCTGCGCTCGGTCGTTCGGCTGCGGCGA
GCGGTATCAGCTCACTCAAAGGCGGTAATACGGTTATCCACAGAATCAGGGGATAACGCAGGAAAGAACA
TGTGAGCAAAAGGCCAGCAAAAGGCCAGGAACCGTAAAAAGGCCGCGTTGCTGGCGTTTTTCCATAGGCT
CCGCCCCCCTGACGAGCATCACAAAAATCGACGCTCAAGTCAGAGGTGGCGAAACCCGACAGGACTATAA
AGATACCAGGCGTTTCCCCCTGGAAGCTCCCTCGTGCGCTCTCCTGTTCCGACCCTGCCGCTTACCGGAT
ACCTGTCCGCCTTTCTCCCTTCGGGAAGCGTGGCGCTTTCTCATAGCTCACGCTGTAGGTATCTCAGTTC
GGTGTAGGTCGTTCGCTCCAAGCTGGGCTGTGTGCACGAACCCCCCGTTCAGCCCGACCGCTGCGCCTTA
TCCGGTAACTATCGTCTTGAGTCCAACCCGGTAAGACACGACTTATCGCCACTGGCAGCAGCCACTGGTA
ACAGGATTAGCAGAGCGAGGTATGTAGGCGGTGCTACAGAGTTCTTGAAGTGGTGGCCTAACTACGGCTA
CACTAGAAGGACAGTATTTGGTATCTGCGCTCTGCTGAAGCCAGTTACCTTCGGAAAAAGAGTTGGTAGC
TCTTGATCCGGCAAACAAACCACCGCTGGTAGCGGTGGTTTTTTTGTTTGCAAGCAGCAGATTACGCGCA
GAAAAAAAGGATCTCAAGAAGATCCTTTGATCTTTTCTACGGGGTCTGACGCTCAGTGGAACGAAAACTC
ACGTTAAGGGATTTTGGTCATGAGATTATCAAAAAGGATCTTCACCTAGATCCTTTTAAATTAAAAATGA
AGTTTTAAATCAATCTAAAGTATATATGAGTAAACTTGGTCTGACAGCTCGAGTCCCGTCAAGTCAGCGT
AATGCTCTGCCAGTGTTACAACCAATTAACCAATTCTGATTAGAAAAACTCATCGAGCATCAAATGAAAC
TGCAATTTATTCATATCAGGATTATCAATACCATATTTTTGAAAAAGCCGTTTCTGTAATGAAGGAGAAA
ACTCACCGAGGCAGTTCCATAGGATGGCAAGATCCTGGTATCGGTCTGCGATTCCGACTCGTCCAACATC
AATACAACCTATTAATTTCCCCTCGTCAAAAATAAGGTTATCAAGTGAGAAATCACCATGAGTGACGACT
GAATCCGGTGAGAATGGCAAAAGCTTATGCATTTCTTTCCAGACTTGTTCAACAGGCCAGCCATTACGCT
CGTCATCAAAATCACTCGCATCAACCAAACCGTTATTCATTCGTGATTGCGCCTGAGCGAGACGAAATAC
GCGATCGCTGTTAAAAGGACAATTACAAACAGGAATCGAATGCAACCGGCGCAGGAACACTGCCAGCGCA
TCAACAATATTTTCACCTGAATCAGGATATTCTTCTAATACCTGGAATGCTGTTTTCCCGGGGATCGCAG
TGGTGAGTAACCATGCATCATCAGGAGTACGGATAAAATGCTTGATGGTCGGAAGAGGCATAAATTCCGT
CAGCCAGTTTAGTCTGACCATCTCATCTGTAACATCATTGGCAACGCTACCTTTGCCATGTTTCAGAAAC
AACTCTGGCGCATCGGGCTTCCCATACAATCGATAGATTGTCGCACCTGATTGCCCGACATTATCGCGAG
CCCATTTATACCCATATAAATCAGCATCCATGTTGGAATTTAATCGCGGCCTGGAGCAAGACGTTTCCCG
TTGAATATGGCTCATAACACCCCTTGTATTACTGTTTATGTAAGCAGACAGTTTTATTGTTCATGATGAT
ATATTTTTATCTTGTGCAATGTAACATCAGAGATTTTGAGACACAACGTGGCTTTGTTGAATAAATCGAA
CTTTTGCTGAGTTGAAGGATCAGCTCGAGTTACCAATGCTTAATCAGTGAGGCACCTATCTCAGCGATCT
GTCTATTTCGTTCATCCATAGTTGCCTGACTCCCCGTCGTGTAGATAACTACGATACGGGAGGGCTTACC
ATCTGGCCCCAGTGCTGCAATGATACCGCGAGACCCACGCTCACCGGCTCCAGATTTATCAGCAATAAAC
CAGCCAGCCGGAAGGGCCGAGCGCAGAAGTGGTCCTGCAACTTTATCCGCCTCCATCCAGTCTATTAATT
GTTGCCGGGAAGCTAGAGTAAGTAGTTCGCCAGTTAATAGTTTGCGCAACGTTGTTGCCATTGCTACAGG
CATCGTGGTGTCACGCTCGTCGTTTGGTATGGCTTCATTCAGCTCCGGTTCCCAACGATCAAGGCGAGTT
ACATGATCCCCCATGTTGTGCAAAAAAGCGGTTAGCTCCTTCGGTCCTCCGATCGTTGTCAGAAGTAAGT
TGGCCGCAGTGTTATCACTCATGGTTATGGCAGCACTGCATAATTCTCTTACTGTCATGCCATCCGTAAG
ATGCTTTTCTGTGACTGGTGAGTACTCAACCAAGTCATTCTGAGAATAGTGTATGCGGCGACCGAGTTGC
TCTTGCCCGGCGTCAATACGGGATAATACCGCGCCACATAGCAGAACTTTAAAAGTGCTCATCATTGGAA
AACGTTCTTCGGGGCGAAAACTCTCAAGGATCTTACCGCTGTTGAGATCCAGTTCGATGTAACCCACTCG
TGCACCCAACTGATCTTCAGCATCTTTTACTTTCACCAGCGTTTCTGGGTGAGCAAAAACAGGAAGGCAA
AATGCCGCAAAAAAGGGAATAAGGGCGACACGGAAATGTTGAATACTCATACTCTTCCTTTTTCAATATT
ATTGAAGCATTTATCAGGGTTATTGTCTCATGAGCGGATACATATTTGAATGTATTTAGAAAAATAAACA
AATAGGGGTTCCGCGCACATTTCCCCGAAAAGTGCCACCTGACGTCTAAGAAACCATTATTATCATGACA
TTAACCTATAAAAATAGGCGTATCACGAGGCAGAATTTCAGATAAAAAAAATCCTTAGCTTTCGCTAAGG
ATGATTTCTG
Features (pLannotate 1.2.2; 16 found; start..end, strand, type, name):
      1..22      +  misc_feature   BioBrick prefix: BioBrick prefix for parts that do not start with "ATG"
     34..61      -  terminator     T7Te terminator: phage T7 early transcription terminator
     77..148     -  terminator     rrnB T1 terminator: transcription terminator T1 from the E. coli rrnB gene
    228..247     -  promoter       H1-2O2 promoter (fragment): doxycycline-inducible variant of the human H1 RNA promoter (Henriksen et al., 2007)
    253..271     -  protein_bind   tet operator: tetO; bacterial operator O2 for the tetR and tetA genes tetracycline repressor TetR
    310..326     +  protein_bind   lac operator: The lac repressor binds to the lac operator to inhibit transcription in E. coli. This inhibition can be relieved by adding lactose or isopropyl-β-D-thiogalactopyranoside (IPTG). lac repressor encoded by lacI
    400..1110    +  CDS            hfriFP: hfriFP is a fluorescent protein published in 2013, derived from Herbaspirillum frisingense.
   1133..1204    +  terminator     rrnB T1 terminator: transcription terminator T1 from the E. coli rrnB gene
   1220..1247    +  terminator     T7Te terminator: phage T7 early transcription terminator
   1254..1274    +  misc_feature   BioBrick suffix: universal suffix for all parts
   1275..1334    +  terminator     his operon terminator: This putative transcriptin terminator from the E. coli his operon has a 2-bp deletion introduced during synthesis. Its efficiency has not been determined.
   1529..2117    -  rep_origin     ori: high-copy-number ColE1/pMB1/pBR322/pUC origin of replication
   2350..3165    -  CDS            KanR: aminoglycoside phosphotransferase; aph(3')-Ia; confers resistance to kanamycin in bacteria or G418 (Geneticin®) in eukaryotes
   3320..4180    -  CDS            AmpR: β-lactamase; bla; confers resistance to ampicillin, carbenicillin, and related antibiotics
   4181..4285    -  promoter       AmpR promoter: bla
   4375..4418    -  terminator     bacterial terminator: putative bacterial transcription terminator
