[The description below was written by a language model from this plasmid's Addgene catalogue record and pLannotate feature annotations shown in this document.]
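Description:
pRAJ21 is a 4,420 bp high-copy bacterial expression plasmid for synthetic biology, built on the pSTC0 backbone, which derives in part from the BioBrick vector pSB1AK3. It replicates in E. coli from a ColE1/pUC-type origin and carries two selectable markers, β-lactamase (AmpR, with its own bla promoter) and an aph(3')-Ia kanamycin resistance gene, so it can be maintained under ampicillin and kanamycin. The payload sits between a BioBrick prefix and suffix and was inserted by restriction cloning using EcoRI and SpeI. Additional terminators flank the cloning region and insulate it from the backbone.

The insert, the "RAJ21 system", is one of a set of computationally designed small-RNA riboregulator circuits. The catalogue lists two promoters, pLlacO-1 and pLtetO-1, and the feature table is consistent with a divergent arrangement. A tet operator region on the reverse strand points toward a short unannotated segment that ends in reverse-oriented rrnB T1 and T7Te terminators. A lac operator on the forward strand precedes a fluorescent protein coding sequence that ends in its own rrnB T1/T7Te pair. This layout suggests that one inducible promoter drives a small regulatory RNA and the other drives a reporter mRNA whose 5′ untranslated region responds to that RNA, although the record does not annotate the RNA elements or say which promoter controls which. The "H1-2O2 promoter" fragment is probably just a match to tetO sequence within pLtetO-1. The reporter is automatically labelled hfriFP, and this identity should be treated with caution. The plasmid is suited to measuring designed RNA-RNA regulation in living cells, through fluorescence output under independent IPTG and tetracycline-analogue induction in hosts that express LacI and TetR.
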