Addgene plasmid #39249: pRAJ21
Depositing lab: Alfonso Jaramillo. Depositing organization: Institute of System and Synthetic Biology, iSSB. Publication: De novo automated design of small RNA circuits for engineering synthetic riboregulation in living cells. Rodrigo G, Landrain TE, Jaramillo A. Proc Natl Acad Sci U S A. 2012 Sep 18;109(38):15271-6. Epub 2012 Sep 4. 10.1073/pnas.1203831109 PubMed 22949707.
Backbone
  Vector backbone: pSTC0
  Backbone manufacturer: Jaramillo Lab
  Backbone size w/o insert (bp): 4042
  Total vector size (bp): 4420
  Vector type: Bacterial Expression, Synthetic Biology
Growth in bacteria
  Bacterial resistance: Ampicillin and Kanamycin, 100 & 50 μg/mL
  Growth temperature: 37°C
  Growth strain: DH5alpha
  Copy number: High Copy
Gene/Insert
  Gene/Insert name: RAJ21 system
  Promoter: pLlacO-1+pLtetO-1
  Cloning method: Restriction Enzyme; 5′ cloning site EcoRI (not destroyed); 3′ cloning site SpeI (destroyed during cloning)
  Sequencing primers: 5′ tgccacctgacgtctaagaa; 3′ attaccgcctttgagtgagc
Resource information
  A portion of this plasmid was derived from a plasmid made by: http://partsregistry.org/Part:pSB1AK3
Terms and licenses: Academic/Nonprofit Terms; Industry Terms: Not Available to Industry
How to cite: pRAJ21 was a gift from Alfonso Jaramillo (Addgene plasmid # 39249 ; http://n2t.net/addgene:39249 ; RRID:Addgene_39249)
