>Addgene plasmid #39249 | pRAJ21 | addgene partial sequence | sequence record 52402 | GFPfusionREV 5'-CTCCACTGACAGAAAATTTG-3'
GAATTGGGACAACTCCAGTGAAAAGTTCTTCTCCTTTACGGCTAGTCATAACCAATATCTCCTCTTTACT
GGAGGAAGCAAAGAAGAGATACTAGGCAGGGGTGCTCAGTATCTTGTTATCCGCTCACAATGTCAATGTT
ATCCGCTCACATTTATGCTAGCATGCATTCCCTATCAGTGATAGAGATTGACATCCCTATCAGTGATAGA
GATACTGAGCACTGGAGGAGAGAGCGATCCTAGTTCTCACTCAAAGAAGGGTAGGACTAGGCAGGGCCCT
AGGCCAGGCATCAAATAAAACGAAAGGCTCAGTCGAAAGACTGGGCCTTTCGTTTTATCTGTTGTTTGTC
GGTGAACGCTCTCTACTAGAGTCACACTGGCTCACCTTCGGGTGGGCCTTTCTGCGTTTATAGCTAGCTC
TAGAAGCGGCCGCGAATTCCAGAAATCATCCTTAGCGAAAGCTAAGGATTTTTTTTATCTGAAATTCTGC
CTCGTGATACGCCTATTTTTATAGGTTAATGTCATGATAATAATGGTTTCTTAGACGTCAGGTGGCACTT
TTCGGGGAAATGTGCGCGGAACCCCTATTTGTTTATTTTTCTAAATACATTCAAATATGTATCCGCTCAT
GAGACAATAACCCTGATAAATGCTTCAATAATATTGAAAAAGGAAGAGTATGAGTATTCAACATTTCCGT
GTCGCCCTTATTCCCTTTTTTGCGGCATTTTGCCTTCCTGTTTTTGCTCACCCAGAAACGCTGGTGAAAG
TAAAAGATGCTGAAGATCAGTTGGGTGCACGAGTGGGTTACATCGAACTGGATCTCAACAGCGGTAAGAT
CCTTGAGAGTT
